Addgene plasmid #78088: SH3BP4 gRNA (BRDN0001149502)
Purpose: 3rd generation lentiviral gRNA plasmid targeting human SH3BP4
Depositing lab: John Doench & David Root. Depositing organization: Broad Institute. Publication: Optimized sgRNA design to maximize activity and minimize off-target effects of CRISPR-Cas9. Doench JG, Fusi N, Sullender M, Hegde M, Vaimberg EW, Donovan KF, Smith I, Tothova Z, Wilen C, Orchard R, Virgin HW, Listgarten J, Root DE. Nat Biotechnol. 2016 Jan 18. doi: 10.1038/nbt.3437. PubMed 26780180.
Backbone
  Vector backbone: lentiGuide-Puro
  Backbone manufacturer: Zhang Lab (Addgene plasmid # 52963)
  Vector type: Mammalian Expression, Lentiviral, CRISPR
  Selectable markers: Puromycin
Growth in bacteria
  Bacterial resistance: Ampicillin, 100 μg/mL
  Growth temperature: 37°C
  Growth strain: DH5alpha
  Copy number: High Copy
Gene/Insert
  Gene/Insert name: SH3BP4 (alt names: SH3BP4; NM_014521.2)
  gRNA/shRNA sequence: GTGAAGAAACTCGACGATGT
  Species: H. sapiens (human)
  Entrez Gene: SH3BP4 (a.k.a. BOG25, TTP)
  Promoter: hU6
  Cloning method: Unknown
  Sequencing primers: 5′ U6-F; 3′ pS2-R
Terms and licenses: Academic/Nonprofit Terms; Industry Terms: Not Available to Industry
Depositor comments: The gRNA was designed to target the following Genbank reference sequence(s): NM_014521.2. Note that this plasmid does NOT contain Cas9. It should be used in conjunction with lentiCas9-Blast (Addgene #52962) or otherwise with cell lines already expressing Cas9. Browse the full kinome gRNA library at http://www.addgene.org/pooled-library/broadgpp-human-kinome/ or visit http://www.broadinstitute.org/rnai/public/ for detailed protocols and information.
How to cite: SH3BP4 gRNA (BRDN0001149502) was a gift from John Doench & David Root (Addgene plasmid # 78088 ; http://n2t.net/addgene:78088 ; RRID:Addgene_78088)
