[The description below was written by a language model from this plasmid's Addgene catalogue record and pLannotate feature annotations shown in this document.]
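Description:
SH3BP4 gRNA (BRDN0001149502) is a third-generation lentiviral guide RNA plasmid built on the lentiGuide-Puro backbone and designed to target human SH3BP4 (also known as BOG25 or TTP) for CRISPR-Cas9 editing in mammalian cells. The 8.3 kb plasmid is propagated in E. coli through a high-copy ColE1/pUC-type origin with ampicillin selection via β-lactamase. It also carries an f1 origin and remnants of a lac/T7/T3 cloning region, plus an SV40 origin and poly(A) signal outside the viral cassette.

The transfer cassette is framed by an RSV promoter-driven truncated HIV-1 5' LTR and a self-inactivating ΔU3 3' LTR. The RSV promoter makes genomic RNA production Tat-independent, and the ΔU3 deletion leaves the integrated provirus without LTR promoter activity. The Ψ packaging signal with adjoining gag fragment, the Rev response element and a cPPT/CTS support packaging, nuclear export of the unspliced genome and efficient transduction when packaging functions are supplied in trans. Within this frame, a human U6 RNA polymerase III promoter drives the SH3BP4-specific spacer fused to the Streptococcus pyogenes gRNA scaffold. Downstream, the EF-1α core promoter with its intron A expresses puromycin N-acetyltransferase, followed by a WPRE to boost transcript expression, so transduced cells can be selected with puromycin.

The plasmid does not encode Cas9, so it is meant to be used with a separate Cas9 lentivector or in cells that already express Cas9. The guide was designed against the SH3BP4 reference transcript and is part of a human kinome gRNA collection created with optimised sgRNA design rules, making it suitable for SH3BP4 knockout studies.
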