Features (pLannotate 1.2.2; 29 found; start..end, strand, type, name):
     14..80      +  CDS            small t antigen (fragment): SV40 (simian virus 40) small t antigen
    106..317     +  promoter       EF-1α core promoter: core promoter for human elongation factor EF-1α
    318..1256    +  intron         EF-1α intron A: intron upstream of the start codon of human EF-1α
   1278..1877    +  CDS            PuroR (fragment): puromycin N-acetyltransferase; pac from Streptomyces; confers resistance to puromycin
   1893..2481    +  misc_feature   WPRE: woodchuck hepatitis virus posttranscriptional regulatory element
   2532..2551    +  misc_feature   cPPT/CTS (fragment): central polypurine tract and central termination sequence of HIV-1
   2553..2786    +  LTR            3' LTR (ΔU3): self-inactivating 3' long terminal repeat (LTR) from HIV-1
   2864..2985    +  polyA_signal   SV40 poly(A) signal: SV40 polyadenylation signal
   3025..3160    +  rep_origin     SV40 ori: SV40 origin of replication
   3181..3199    -  promoter       T7 promoter: promoter for bacteriophage T7 RNA polymerase
   3207..3362    +  CDS            lacZα (fragment): LacZα fragment of β-galactosidase; lacZ fragment
   3367..3795    +  rep_origin     f1 ori (sequence partly withheld): f1 bacteriophage origin of replication; arrow indicates direction of (+) strand synthesis
   3848..3952    +  promoter       AmpR promoter: bla
   3953..4813    +  CDS            AmpR: β-lactamase; bla; confers resistance to ampicillin, carbenicillin, and related antibiotics
   4984..5572    +  rep_origin     ori: high-copy-number ColE1/pMB1/pBR322/pUC origin of replication
   5755..5847    +  CDS            lacI (fragment): lac repressor; lacI; The lac repressor binds to the lac operator to inhibit transcription in E. coli. This inhibition can be relieved by adding lactose or isopropyl-β-D-thiogalactopyranoside (IPTG).
   5860..5881    +  protein_bind   CAP binding site: CAP binding activates transcription in the presence of cAMP. E. coli catabolite activator protein
   5896..5926    +  promoter       lac promoter: promoter for the E. coli lac operon
   5934..5950    +  protein_bind   lac operator: The lac repressor binds to the lac operator to inhibit transcription in E. coli. This inhibition can be relieved by adding lactose or isopropyl-β-D-thiogalactopyranoside (IPTG). lac repressor encoded by lacI
   5995..6013    +  promoter       T3 promoter: promoter for bacteriophage T3 RNA polymerase
   6041..6267    +  promoter       RSV promoter: Rous sarcoma virus enhancer/promoter
   6268..6448    +  LTR            5' LTR (truncated): truncated 5' long terminal repeat (LTR) from HIV-1
   6495..6620    +  misc_feature   HIV-1 Ψ: packaging signal of human immunodeficiency virus type 1
   6604..6967    +  CDS            HIV-1 gag (fragment): gag protein from human immunodeficiency virus 1; gag
   7113..7346    +  misc_feature   RRE: The Rev response element (RRE) of HIV-1 allows for Rev-dependent mRNA export from the nucleus to the cytoplasm.
   7723..7749    +  CDS            Rev (fragment): human immunodeficiency virus 1 (HIV-1) Rev protein; rev; enhances nuclear export of unspliced and incompletely spliced viral mRNAs
   7753..7993    +  promoter       U6 promoter: RNA polymerase III promoter for human U6 snRNA
   8023..8098    +  misc_RNA       gRNA scaffold: guide RNA scaffold for the Streptococcus pyogenes CRISPR/Cas9 system
   8154..8271    +  misc_feature   cPPT/CTS: central polypurine tract and central termination sequence of HIV-1
>Addgene plasmid #78088 | SH3BP4 gRNA (BRDN0001149502) | addgene full sequence | sequence record 188960 | Addgene Assembled Sequence
CCCGGGTGCAAAGATGGATAAAGTTTTAAACAGAGAGGAATCTTTGCAGCTAATGGACCTTCTAGGTCTT
GAAAGGAGTGGGAATTGGCTCCGGTGCCCGTCAGTGGGCAGAGCGCACATCGCCCACAGTCCCCGAGAAG
TTGGGGGGAGGGGTCGGCAATTGATCCGGTGCCTAGAGAAGGTGGCGCGGGGTAAACTGGGAAAGTGATG
TCGTGTACTGGCTCCGCCTTTTTCCCGAGGGTGGGGGAGAACCGTATATAAGTGCAGTAGTCGCCGTGAA
CGTTCTTTTTCGCAACGGGTTTGCCGCCAGAACACAGGTAAGTGCCGTGTGTGGTTCCCGCGGGCCTGGC
CTCTTTACGGGTTATGGCCCTTGCGTGCCTTGAATTACTTCCACCTGGCTGCAGTACGTGATTCTTGATC
CCGAGCTTCGGGTTGGAAGTGGGTGGGAGAGTTCGAGGCCTTGCGCTTAAGGAGCCCCTTCGCCTCGTGC
TTGAGTTGAGGCCTGGCCTGGGCGCTGGGGCCGCCGCGTGCGAATCTGGTGGCACCTTCGCGCCTGTCTC
GCTGCTTTCGATAAGTCTCTAGCCATTTAAAATTTTTGATGACCTGCTGCGACGCTTTTTTTCTGGCAAG
ATAGTCTTGTAAATGCGGGCCAAGATCTGCACACTGGTATTTCGGTTTTTGGGGCCGCGGGCGGCGACGG
GGCCCGTGCGTCCCAGCGCACATGTTCGGCGAGGCGGGGCCTGCGAGCGCGGCCACCGAGAATCGGACGG
GGGTAGTCTCAAGCTGGCCGGCCTGCTCTGGTGCCTGGCCTCGCGCCGCCGTGTATCGCCCCGCCCTGGG
CGGCAAGGCTGGCCCGGTCGGCACCAGTTGCGTGAGCGGAAAGATGGCCGCTTCCCGGCCCTGCTGCAGG
GAGCTCAAAATGGAGGACGCGGCGCTCGGGAGAGCGGGCGGGTGAGTCACCCACACAAAGGAAAAGGGCC
TTTCCGTCCTCAGCCGTCGCTTCATGTGACTCCACGGAGTACCGGGCGCCGTCCAGGCACCTCGATTAGT
TCTCGAGCTTTTGGAGTACGTCGTCTTTAGGTTGGGGGGAGGGGTTTTATGCGATGGAGTTTCCCCACAC
TGAGTGGGTGGAGACTGAAGTTAGGCCAGCTTGGCACTTGATGTAATTCTCCTTGGAATTTGCCCTTTTT
GAGTTTGGATCTTGGTTCATTCTCAAGCCTCAGACAGTGGTTCAAAGTTTTTTTCTTCCATTTCAGGTGT
CGTGACGTACGGCCACCATGACCGAGTACAAGCCCACGGTGCGCCTCGCCACCCGCGACGACGTCCCCAG
GGCCGTACGCACCCTCGCCGCCGCGTTCGCCGACTACCCCGCCACGCGCCACACCGTCGATCCGGACCGC
CACATCGAGCGGGTCACCGAGCTGCAAGAACTCTTCCTCACGCGCGTCGGGCTCGACATCGGCAAGGTGT
GGGTCGCGGACGACGGCGCCGCCGTGGCGGTCTGGACCACGCCGGAGAGCGTCGAAGCGGGGGCGGTGTT
CGCCGAGATCGGCCCGCGCATGGCCGAGTTGAGCGGTTCCCGGCTGGCCGCGCAGCAACAGATGGAAGGC
CTCCTGGCGCCGCACCGGCCCAAGGAGCCCGCGTGGTTCCTGGCCACCGTCGGAGTCTCGCCCGACCACC
AGGGCAAGGGTCTGGGCAGCGCCGTCGTGCTCCCCGGAGTGGAGGCGGCCGAGCGCGCCGGGGTGCCCGC
CTTCCTGGAGACCTCCGCGCCCCGCAACCTCCCCTTCTACGAGCGGCTCGGCTTCACCGTCACCGCCGAC
GTCGAGGTGCCCGAAGGACCGCGCACCTGGTGCATGACCCGCAAGCCCGGTGCCTGAACGCGTTAAGTCG
ACAATCAACCTCTGGATTACAAAATTTGTGAAAGATTGACTGGTATTCTTAACTATGTTGCTCCTTTTAC
GCTATGTGGATACGCTGCTTTAATGCCTTTGTATCATGCTATTGCTTCCCGTATGGCTTTCATTTTCTCC
TCCTTGTATAAATCCTGGTTGCTGTCTCTTTATGAGGAGTTGTGGCCCGTTGTCAGGCAACGTGGCGTGG
TGTGCACTGTGTTTGCTGACGCAACCCCCACTGGTTGGGGCATTGCCACCACCTGTCAGCTCCTTTCCGG
GACTTTCGCTTTCCCCCTCCCTATTGCCACGGCGGAACTCATCGCCGCCTGCCTTGCCCGCTGCTGGACA
GGGGCTCGGCTGTTGGGCACTGACAATTCCGTGGTGTTGTCGGGGAAATCATCGTCCTTTCCTTGGCTGC
TCGCCTGTGTTGCCACCTGGATTCTGCGCGGGACGTCCTTCTGCTACGTCCCTTCGGCCCTCAATCCAGC
GGACCTTCCTTCCCGCGGCCTGCTGCCGGCTCTGCGGCCTCTTCCGCGTCTTCGCCTTCGCCCTCAGACG
AGTCGGATCTCCCTTTGGGCCGCCTCCCCGCGTCGACTTTAAGACCAATGACTTACAAGGCAGCTGTAGA
TCTTAGCCACTTTTTAAAAGAAAAGGGGGGACTGGAAGGGCTAATTCACTCCCAACGAAGACAAGATCTG
CTTTTTGCTTGTACTGGGTCTCTCTGGTTAGACCAGATCTGAGCCTGGGAGCTCTCTGGCTAACTAGGGA
ACCCACTGCTTAAGCCTCAATAAAGCTTGCCTTGAGTGCTTCAAGTAGTGTGTGCCCGTCTGTTGTGTGA
CTCTGGTAACTAGAGATCCCTCAGACCCTTTTAGTCAGTGTGGAAAATCTCTAGCAGTACGTATAGTAGT
TCATGTCATCTTATTATTCAGTATTTATAACTTGCAAAGAAATGAATATCAGAGAGTGAGAGGAACTTGT
TTATTGCAGCTTATAATGGTTACAAATAAAGCAATAGCATCACAAATTTCACAAATAAAGCATTTTTTTC
ACTGCATTCTAGTTGTGGTTTGTCCAAACTCATCAATGTATCTTATCATGTCTGGCTCTAGCTATCCCGC
CCCTAACTCCGCCCATCCCGCCCCTAACTCCGCCCAGTTCCGCCCATTCTCCGCCCCATGGCTGACTAAT
TTTTTTTATTTATGCAGAGGCCGAGGCCGCCTCGGCCTCTGAGCTATTCCAGAAGTAGTGAGGAGGCTTT
TTTGGAGGCCTAGGGACGTACCCAATTCGCCCTATAGTGAGTCGTATTACGCGCGCTCACTGGCCGTCGT
TTTACAACGTCGTGACTGGGAAAACCCTGGCGTTACCCAACTTAATCGCCTTGCAGCACATCCCCCTTTC
GCCAGCTGGCGTAATAGCGAAGAGGCCCGCACCGATCGCCCTTCCCAACAGTTGCGCAGCCTGAATGGCG
AATGGG
[124 nt withheld, positions 3367-3490]
C
[91 nt withheld, positions 3492-3582]
A
[49 nt withheld, positions 3584-3632]
CCTTTGACGTTGGAGTCCACGTTCTTT
[37 nt withheld, positions 3660-3696]
ACCCTATCTCGGTCTATTCTTTTGATTTATAAGGGATTTTGCCGATTTCGGCCTATTGGTTAAAAAATGA
GCTGATTTAACAAAAATTTAACGCGAATTTTAACAAAATATTAACGCTTACAATTTAGGTGGCACTTTTC
GGGGAAATGTGCGCGGAACCCCTATTTGTTTATTTTTCTAAATACATTCAAATATGTATCCGCTCATGAG
ACAATAACCCTGATAAATGCTTCAATAATATTGAAAAAGGAAGAGTATGAGTATTCAACATTTCCGTGTC
GCCCTTATTCCCTTTTTTGCGGCATTTTGCCTTCCTGTTTTTGCTCACCCAGAAACGCTGGTGAAAGTAA
AAGATGCTGAAGATCAGTTGGGTGCACGAGTGGGTTACATCGAACTGGATCTCAACAGCGGTAAGATCCT
TGAGAGTTTTCGCCCCGAAGAACGTTTTCCAATGATGAGCACTTTTAAAGTTCTGCTATGTGGCGCGGTA
TTATCCCGTATTGACGCCGGGCAAGAGCAACTCGGTCGCCGCATACACTATTCTCAGAATGACTTGGTTG
AGTACTCACCAGTCACAGAAAAGCATCTTACGGATGGCATGACAGTAAGAGAATTATGCAGTGCTGCCAT
AACCATGAGTGATAACACTGCGGCCAACTTACTTCTGACAACGATCGGAGGACCGAAGGAGCTAACCGCT
TTTTTGCACAACATGGGGGATCATGTAACTCGCCTTGATCGTTGGGAACCGGAGCTGAATGAAGCCATAC
CAAACGACGAGCGTGACACCACGATGCCTGTAGCAATGGCAACAACGTTGCGCAAACTATTAACTGGCGA
ACTACTTACTCTAGCTTCCCGGCAACAATTAATAGACTGGATGGAGGCGGATAAAGTTGCAGGACCACTT
CTGCGCTCGGCCCTTCCGGCTGGCTGGTTTATTGCTGATAAATCTGGAGCCGGTGAGCGTGGGTCTCGCG
GTATCATTGCAGCACTGGGGCCAGATGGTAAGCCCTCCCGTATCGTAGTTATCTACACGACGGGGAGTCA
GGCAACTATGGATGAACGAAATAGACAGATCGCTGAGATAGGTGCCTCACTGATTAAGCATTGGTAACTG
TCAGACCAAGTTTACTCATATATACTTTAGATTGATTTAAAACTTCATTTTTAATTTAAAAGGATCTAGG
TGAAGATCCTTTTTGATAATCTCATGACCAAAATCCCTTAACGTGAGTTTTCGTTCCACTGAGCGTCAGA
CCCCGTAGAAAAGATCAAAGGATCTTCTTGAGATCCTTTTTTTCTGCGCGTAATCTGCTGCTTGCAAACA
AAAAAACCACCGCTACCAGCGGTGGTTTGTTTGCCGGATCAAGAGCTACCAACTCTTTTTCCGAAGGTAA
CTGGCTTCAGCAGAGCGCAGATACCAAATACTGTTCTTCTAGTGTAGCCGTAGTTAGGCCACCACTTCAA
GAACTCTGTAGCACCGCCTACATACCTCGCTCTGCTAATCCTGTTACCAGTGGCTGCTGCCAGTGGCGAT
AAGTCGTGTCTTACCGGGTTGGACTCAAGACGATAGTTACCGGATAAGGCGCAGCGGTCGGGCTGAACGG
GGGGTTCGTGCACACAGCCCAGCTTGGAGCGAACGACCTACACCGAACTGAGATACCTACAGCGTGAGCT
ATGAGAAAGCGCCACGCTTCCCGAAGGGAGAAAGGCGGACAGGTATCCGGTAAGCGGCAGGGTCGGAACA
GGAGAGCGCACGAGGGAGCTTCCAGGGGGAAACGCCTGGTATCTTTATAGTCCTGTCGGGTTTCGCCACC
TCTGACTTGAGCGTCGATTTTTGTGATGCTCGTCAGGGGGGCGGAGCCTATGGAAAAACGCCAGCAACGC
GGCCTTTTTACGGTTCCTGGCCTTTTGCTGGCCTTTTGCTCACATGTTCTTTCCTGCGTTATCCCCTGAT
TCTGTGGATAACCGTATTACCGCCTTTGAGTGAGCTGATACCGCTCGCCGCAGCCGAACGACCGAGCGCA
GCGAGTCAGTGAGCGAGGAAGCGGAAGAGCGCCCAATACGCAAACCGCCTCTCCCCGCGCGTTGGCCGAT
TCATTAATGCAGCTGGCACGACAGGTTTCCCGACTGGAAAGCGGGCAGTGAGCGCAACGCAATTAATGTG
AGTTAGCTCACTCATTAGGCACCCCAGGCTTTACACTTTATGCTTCCGGCTCGTATGTTGTGTGGAATTG
TGAGCGGATAACAATTTCACACAGGAAACAGCTATGACCATGATTACGCCAAGCGCGCAATTAACCCTCA
CTAAAGGGAACAAAAGCTGGAGCTGCAAGCTTAATGTAGTCTTATGCAATACTCTTGTAGTCTTGCAACA
TGGTAACGATGAGTTAGCAACATGCCTTACAAGGAGAGAAAAAGCACCGTGCATGCCGATTGGTGGAAGT
AAGGTGGTACGATCGTGCCTTATTAGGAAGGCAACAGACGGGTCTGACATGGATTGGACGAACCACTGAA
TTGCCGCATTGCAGAGATATTGTATTTAAGTGCCTAGCTCGATACATAAACGGGTCTCTCTGGTTAGACC
AGATCTGAGCCTGGGAGCTCTCTGGCTAACTAGGGAACCCACTGCTTAAGCCTCAATAAAGCTTGCCTTG
AGTGCTTCAAGTAGTGTGTGCCCGTCTGTTGTGTGACTCTGGTAACTAGAGATCCCTCAGACCCTTTTAG
TCAGTGTGGAAAATCTCTAGCAGTGGCGCCCGAACAGGGACTTGAAAGCGAAAGGGAAACCAGAGGAGCT
CTCTCGACGCAGGACTCGGCTTGCTGAAGCGCGCACGGCAAGAGGCGAGGGGCGGCGACTGGTGAGTACG
CCAAAAATTTTGACTAGCGGAGGCTAGAAGGAGAGAGATGGGTGCGAGAGCGTCAGTATTAAGCGGGGGA
GAATTAGATCGCGATGGGAAAAAATTCGGTTAAGGCCAGGGGGAAAGAAAAAATATAAATTAAAACATAT
AGTATGGGCAAGCAGGGAGCTAGAACGATTCGCAGTTAATCCTGGCCTGTTAGAAACATCAGAAGGCTGT
AGACAAATACTGGGACAGCTACAACCATCCCTTCAGACAGGATCAGAAGAACTTAGATCATTATATAATA
CAGTAGCAACCCTCTATTGTGTGCATCAAAGGATAGAGATAAAAGACACCAAGGAAGCTTTAGACAAGAT
AGAGGAAGAGCAAAACAAAAGTAAGACCACCGCACAGCAAGCGGCCGCTGATCTTCAGACCTGGAGGAGG
AGATATGAGGGACAATTGGAGAAGTGAATTATATAAATATAAAGTAGTAAAAATTGAACCATTAGGAGTA
GCACCCACCAAGGCAAAGAGAAGAGTGGTGCAGAGAGAAAAAAGAGCAGTGGGAATAGGAGCTTTGTTCC
TTGGGTTCTTGGGAGCAGCAGGAAGCACTATGGGCGCAGCGTCAATGACGCTGACGGTACAGGCCAGACA
ATTATTGTCTGGTATAGTGCAGCAGCAGAACAATTTGCTGAGGGCTATTGAGGCGCAACAGCATCTGTTG
CAACTCACAGTCTGGGGCATCAAGCAGCTCCAGGCAAGAATCCTGGCTGTGGAAAGATACCTAAAGGATC
AACAGCTCCTGGGGATTTGGGGTTGCTCTGGAAAACTCATTTGCACCACTGCTGTGCCTTGGAATGCTAG
TTGGAGTAATAAATCTCTGGAACAGATTTGGAATCACACGACCTGGATGGAGTGGGACAGAGAAATTAAC
AATTACACAAGCTTAATACACTCCTTAATTGAAGAATCGCAAAACCAGCAAGAAAAGAATGAACAAGAAT
TATTGGAATTAGATAAATGGGCAAGTTTGTGGAATTGGTTTAACATAACAAATTGGCTGTGGTATATAAA
ATTATTCATAATGATAGTAGGAGGCTTGGTAGGTTTAAGAATAGTTTTTGCTGTACTTTCTATAGTGAAT
AGAGTTAGGCAGGGATATTCACCATTATCGTTTCAGACCCACCTCCCAACCCCGAGGGGACCCAGAGAGG
GCCTATTTCCCATGATTCCTTCATATTTGCATATACGATACAAGGCTGTTAGAGAGATAATTAGAATTAA
TTTGACTGTAAACACAAAGATATTAGTACAAAATACGTGACGTAGAAAGTAATAATTTCTTGGGTAGTTT
GCAGTTTTAAAATTATGTTTTAAAATGGACTATCATATGCTTACCGTAACTTGAAAGTATTTCGATTTCT
TGGCTTTATATATCTTGTGGAAAGGACGAAACACCGGTGAAGAAACTCGACGATGTGTTTTAGAGCTAGA
AATAGCAAGTTAAAATAAGGCTAGTCCGTTATCAACTTGAAAAAGTGGCACCGAGTCGGTGCTTTTTTAA
GCTTGGCGTAACTAGATCTTGAGACAAATGGCAGTATTCATCCACAATTTTAAAAGAAAAGGGGGGATTG
GGGGGTACAGTGCAGGGGAAAGAATAGTAGACATAATAGCAACAGACATACAAACTAAAGAATTACAAAA
ACAAATTACAAAAATTCAAAATTTTCGGGTTTATTACAGGGACAGCAGAGATCCACTTTGGCGCCGGCTC
GAGGGGG
