>Addgene plasmid #78088 | SH3BP4 gRNA (BRDN0001149502) | depositor partial sequence | sequence record 145547 | Target Sequence
GTGAAGAAACTCGACGATGT
