>Addgene plasmid #78088 | SH3BP4 gRNA (BRDN0001149502) | addgene partial sequence | sequence record 188959 | hU6-F
GCTAGAAAGTAATAATTTCTTGGGTAGTTTGCAGTTTTAAAATTATGTTTTAAAATGGACTATCATATGC
TTACCGTAACTTGAAAGTATTTCGATTTCTTGGCTTTATATATCTTGTGGAAAGGACGAAACACCGGTGA
AGAAACTCGACGATGTGTTTTAGAGCTAGAAATAGCAAGTTAAAATAAGGCTAGTCCGTTATCAACTTGA
AAAAGTGGCACCGAGTCGGTGCTTTTTTAAGCTTGGCGTAACTAGATCTTGAGACAAATGGCAGTATTCA
TCCACAATTTTAAAAGAAAAGGGGGGATTGGGGGGTACAGTGCAGGGGAAAGAATAGTAGACATAATAGC
AACAGACATACAAACTAAAGAATTACAAAAACAAATTACAAAAATTCAAAATTTTCGGGTTTATTACAGG
GACAGCAGAGATCCACTTTGGCGCCGGCTCGAGGGGGCCCGGGTGCAAAGATGGATAAAGTTTTAAACAG
AGAGGAATCTTTGCAGCTAATGGACCTTCTAGGTCTTGAAAGGAGTGGGAATTGGCTCCGGTGCCCGTCA
GTGGGCAGAG
